>Addgene plasmid #222609 | MAC3-CDK8 | addgene full sequence | sequence record 441418 | Addgene NGS Result
GACATTGATTATTGACTAGTTATTAATAGTAATCAATTACGGGGTCATTAGTTCATAGCCCATATATGGA
GTTCCGCGTTACATAACTTACGGTAAATGGCCCGCCTGGCTGACCGCCCAACGACCCCCGCCCATTGACG
TCAATAATGACGTATGTTCCCATAGTAACGCCAATAGGGACTTTCCATTGACGTCAATGGGTGGAGTATT
TACGGTAAACTGCCCACTTGGCAGTACATCAAGTGTATCATATGCCAAGTACGCCCCCTATTGACGTCAA
TGACGGTAAATGGCCCGCCTGGCATTATGCCCAGTACATGACCTTATGGGACTTTCCTACTTGGCAGTAC
ATCTACGTATTAGTCATCGCTATTACCATGGTGATGCGGTTTTGGCAGTACATCAATGGGCGTGGATAGC
GGTTTGACTCACGGGGATTTCCAAGTCTCCACCCCATTGACGTCAATGGGAGTTTGTTTTGGCACCAAAA
TCAACGGGACTTTCCAAAATGTCGTAACAACTCCGCCCCATTGACGCAAATGGGCGGTAGGCGTGTACGG
TGGGAGGTCTATATAAGCAGAGCTCTCCCTATCAGTGATAGAGATCTCCCTATCAGTGATAGAGATCGTC
GACGAGCTCGTTTAGTGAACCGTCAGATCGCCTGGAGACGCCATCCACGCTGTTTTGACCTCCATAGAAG
ACACCGGGACCGATCCAGCCTCCGGACTCTAGCGTTTAAACTTAAGCTTGGTACCGAGCTCGGATCCACT
AGTCCAGTGTGGTGGAATTCTGCAGATATCCAGCACAGTGGCGGCCGCTCGAGACCATGTTCAAGAACCT
GATCTGGCTGAAGGAGGTGGACAGCACCCAGGAGAGACTGAAGGAGTGGAACGTGTCCTACGGCACCGCC
CTGGTGGCCGACAGACAGACCAAGGGCAGAGGCGGCCCGGGCAGAAAGTGGCTGAGCCAGGAGGGCGGCC
TGTACTTCAGCTTCCTGCTGAACCCCAAGGAGTTCGAGAACCTGCTGCAGCTGCCCCTGGTGCTGGGCCT
GAGCGTGAGCGAGGCCCTGGAGGAGATCACCGAGATCCCCTTCAGCCTGAAGTGGCCCAACGACGTGTAC
TTCCAGGAGAAGAAGGTGAGCGGCGTGCTGTGCGAGCTGAGCAAGGACAAGCTGATCGTGGGCATCGGCA
TCAACGTGAACCAGAGAGAGATCCCCGAGGAGATCAAGGACAGAGCCACCACCCTGTACGAGATCACCGG
CAAGGACTGGGACAGAAAGGAGGTGCTGCTGAAGGTGCTGAAGAGAATCAGCGAGAACCTGAAGAAGTTC
AAGGAGAAGGACTACCCATACGATGTTCCTGACTATGCCGGTACCGAGCTCGGATCCACCATGGCTAGCT
GGAGCCACCCGCAGTTCGAGAAAGGTGGAGGTTCCGGAGGTGGATCGGGAGGTGGATCGTGGAGCCACCC
GCAGTTCGAAAAAGCGGCCGATATCACAAGTTTGTACAAAAAAGCAGGCTCCACCATGGACTATGACTTT
AAAGTAAAGCTGAGCAGCGAGCGGGAGCGGGTCGAGGACCTGTTTGAATACGAGGGCTGCAAAGTTGGCC
GAGGCACTTATGGTCACGTCTACAAAGCCAAGAGGAAAGATGGGAAGGATGATAAAGACTATGCTTTAAA
ACAAATAGAAGGAACTGGGATCTCTATGTCGGCATGTAGAGAAATAGCATTACTTCGAGAGCTTAAGCAT
CCAAACGTCATTTCTCTTCAAAAGGTGTTTCTGTCTCATGCTGATAGGAAGGTGTGGCTTCTGTTTGACT
ATGCTGAACATGACCTCTGGCATATAATCAAGTTTCACAGAGCTTCTAAAGCAAACAAGAAGCCAGTTCA
GTTACCTCGGGGAATGGTGAAGTCACTATTATATCAGATCCTAGATGGTATTCACTACCTGCATGCTAAC
TGGGTGTTGCACAGAGATTTGAAACCTGCTAATATTTTAGTTATGGGTGAAGGTCCTGAGCGAGGAAGAG
TAAAAATTGCTGACATGGGCTTTGCCCGATTATTTAATTCACCTTTGAAGCCTTTAGCAGATTTGGATCC
AGTGGTTGTTACATTCTGGTACCGAGCCCCTGAACTACTTCTTGGAGCAAGGCATTATACCAAAGCTATT
GATATTTGGGCTATAGGGTGTATATTTGCAGAACTACTAACGTCAGAACCAATATTTCACTGTCGACAAG
AGGACATCAAAACTAGTAATCCTTATCACCATGACCAGCTGGACAGAATATTCAATGTAATGGGATTTCC
TGCAGATAAAGATTGGGAAGATATAAAAAAGATGCCTGAACATTCAACATTAATGAAAGATTTCAGAAGA
AATACGTATACCAACTGCAGCCTTATCAAGTATATGGAAAAACATAAAGTTAAACCAGATAGTAAAGCAT
TCCACTTGCTTCAGAAGCTGCTTACCATGGACCCAATAAAGCGAATTACCTCAGAACAGGCTATGCAGGA
CCCCTATTTCTTAGAAGACCCACTTCCTACATCAGACGTTTTTGCCGGTTGTCAAATCCCTTACCCAAAA
CGAGAATTTTTAACGGAAGAAGAACCTGATGACAAAGGAGACAAAAACCAGCAGCAGCAGCAGGGCAATA
ACCACACTAATGGAACTGGCCACCCAGGGAATCAAGACAGCAGTCACACACAGGGACCCCCGTTGAAGAA
AGTGAGAGTTGTTCCTCCTACCACTACCTCAGGTGGACTTATCATGACCTCAGACTATCAGCGTTCCAAT
CCACATGCTGCCTATCCCAACCCTGGACCAAGCACATCACAGCCGCAGAGCAGCATGGGATACTCAGCTA
CCTCCCAGCAGCCTCCACAGTACTCACATCAGACACACGGTACGACCCAGCTTTCTTGTACAAAGTGGTG
ACGTAAGCTAGGGGCCCGTTTAAACCCGCTGATCAGCCTCGACTGTGCCTTCTAGTTGCCAGCCATCTGT
TGTTTGCCCCTCCCCCGTGCCTTCCTTGACCCTGGAAGGTGCCACTCCCACTGTCCTTTCCTAATAAAAT
GAGGAAATTGCATCGCATTGTCTGAGTAGGTGTCATTCTATTCTGGGGGGTGGGGTGGGGCAGGACAGCA
AGGGGGAGGATTGGGAAGACAATAGCAGGCATGCTGGGGATGCGGTGGGCTCTATGGCTTCTGAGGCGGA
AAGAACCAGCTGGGGCTCTAGGGGGTATCCCC
[124 nt withheld, positions 3253-3376]
C
[91 nt withheld, positions 3378-3468]
AGGGTGATGGTTCACGTACCTAGAAGTTCCTATTCCGAAGTTCCTATTCTCTAGAAAGTATAGGAACTTC
CTTGGCCAAAAAGCCTGAACTCACCGCGACGTCTGTCGAGAAGTTTCTGATCGAAAAGTTCGACAGCGTC
TCCGACCTGATGCAGCTCTCGGAGGGCGAAGAATCTCGTGCTTTCAGCTTCGATGTAGGAGGGCGTGGAT
ATGTCCTGCGGGTAAATAGCTGCGCCGATGGTTTCTACAAAGATCGTTATGTTTATCGGCACTTTGCATC
GGCCGCGCTCCCGATTCCGGAAGTGCTTGACATTGGGGAATTCAGCGAGAGCCTGACCTATTGCATCTCC
CGCCGTGCACAGGGTGTCACGTTGCAAGACCTGCCTGAAACCGAACTGCCCGCTGTTCTGCAGCCGGTCG
CGGAGGCCATGGATGCGATCGCTGCGGCCGATCTTAGCCAGACGAGCGGGTTCGGCCCATTCGGACCGCA
AGGAATCGGTCAATACACTACATGGCGTGATTTCATATGCGCGATTGCTGATCCCCATGTGTATCACTGG
CAAACTGTGATGGACGACACCGTCAGTGCGTCCGTCGCGCAGGCTCTCGATGAGCTGATGCTTTGGGCCG
AGGACTGCCCCGAAGTCCGGCACCTCGTGCACGCGGATTTCGGCTCCAACAATGTCCTGACGGACAATGG
CCGCATAACAGCGGTCATTGACTGGAGCGAGGCGATGTTCGGGGATTCCCAATACGAGGTCGCCAACATC
TTCTTCTGGAGGCCGTGGTTGGCTTGTATGGAGCAGCAGACGCGCTACTTCGAGCGGAGGCATCCGGAGC
TTGCAGGATCGCCGCGGCTCCGGGCGTATATGCTCCGCATTGGTCTTGACCAACTCTATCAGAGCTTGGT
TGACGGCAATTTCGATGATGCAGCTTGGGCGCAGGGTCGATGCGACGCAATCGTCCGATCCGGAGCCGGG
ACTGTCGGGCGTACACAAATCGCCCGCAGAAGCGCGGCCGTCTGGACCGATGGCTGTGTAGAAGTACTCG
CCGATAGTGGAAACCGACGCCCCAGCACTCGTCCGAGGGCAAAGGAATAGCACGTACTACGAGATTTCGA
TTCCACCGCCGCCTTCTATGAAAGGTTGGGCTTCGGAATCGTTTTCCGGGACGCCGGCTGGATGATCCTC
CAGCGCGGGGATCTCATGCTGGAGTTCTTCGCCCACCCCAACTTGTTTATTGCAGCTTATAATGGTTACA
AATAAAGCAATAGCATCACAAATTTCACAAATAAAGCATTTTTTTCACTGCATTCTAGTTGTGGTTTGTC
CAAACTCATCAATGTATCTTATCATGTCTGTATACCGTCGACCTCTAGCTAGAGCTTGGCGTAATCATGG
TCATAGCTGTTTCCTGTGTGAAATTGTTATCCGCTCACAATTCCACACAACATACGAGCCGGAAGCATAA
AGTGTAAAGCCTGGGGTGCCTAATGAGTGAGCTAACTCACATTAATTGCGTTGCGCTCACTGCCCGCTTT
CCAGTCGGGAAACCTGTCGTGCCAGCTGCATTAATGAATCGGCCAACGCGCGGGGAGAGGCGGTTTGCGT
ATTGGGCGCTCTTCCGCTTCCTCGCTCACTGACTCGCTGCGCTCGGTCGTTCGGCTGCGGCGAGCGGTAT
CAGCTCACTCAAAGGCGGTAATACGGTTATCCACAGAATCAGGGGATAACGCAGGAAAGAACATGTGAGC
AAAAGGCCAGCAAAAGGCCAGGAACCGTAAAAAGGCCGCGTTGCTGGCGTTTTTCCATAGGCTCCGCCCC
CCTGACGAGCATCACAAAAATCGACGCTCAAGTCAGAGGTGGCGAAACCCGACAGGACTATAAAGATACC
AGGCGTTTCCCCCTGGAAGCTCCCTCGTGCGCTCTCCTGTTCCGACCCTGCCGCTTACCGGATACCTGTC
CGCCTTTCTCCCTTCGGGAAGCGTGGCGCTTTCTCATAGCTCACGCTGTAGGTATCTCAGTTCGGTGTAG
GTCGTTCGCTCCAAGCTGGGCTGTGTGCACGAACCCCCCGTTCAGCCCGACCGCTGCGCCTTATCCGGTA
ACTATCGTCTTGAGTCCAACCCGGTAAGACACGACTTATCGCCACTGGCAGCAGCCACTGGTAACAGGAT
TAGCAGAGCGAGGTATGTAGGCGGTGCTACAGAGTTCTTGAAGTGGTGGCCTAACTACGGCTACACTAGA
AGAACAGTATTTGGTATCTGCGCTCTGCTGAAGCCAGTTACCTTCGGAAAAAGAGTTGGTAGCTCTTGAT
CCGGCAAACAAACCACCGCTGGTAGCGGTGGTTTTTTTGTTTGCAAGCAGCAGATTACGCGCAGAAAAAA
AGGATCTCAAGAAGATCCTTTGATCTTTTCTACGGGGTCTGACGCTCAGTGGAACGAAAACTCACGTTAA
GGGATTTTGGTCATGAGATTATCAAAAAGGATCTTCACCTAGATCCTTTTAAATTAAAAATGAAGTTTTA
AATCAATCTAAAGTATATATGAGTAAACTTGGTCTGACAGTTACCAATGCTTAATCAGTGAGGCACCTAT
CTCAGCGATCTGTCTATTTCGTTCATCCATAGTTGCCTGACTCCCCGTCGTGTAGATAACTACGATACGG
GAGGGCTTACCATCTGGCCCCAGTGCTGCAATGATACCGCGAGACCCACGCTCACCGGCTCCAGATTTAT
CAGCAATAAACCAGCCAGCCGGAAGGGCCGAGCGCAGAAGTGGTCCTGCAACTTTATCCGCCTCCATCCA
GTCTATTAATTGTTGCCGGGAAGCTAGAGTAAGTAGTTCGCCAGTTAATAGTTTGCGCAACGTTGTTGCC
ATTGCTACAGGCATCGTGGTGTCACGCTCGTCGTTTGGTATGGCTTCATTCAGCTCCGGTTCCCAACGAT
CAAGGCGAGTTACATGATCCCCCATGTTGTGCAAAAAAGCGGTTAGCTCCTTCGGTCCTCCGATCGTTGT
CAGAAGTAAGTTGGCCGCAGTGTTATCACTCATGGTTATGGCAGCACTGCATAATTCTCTTACTGTCATG
CCATCCGTAAGATGCTTTTCTGTGACTGGTGAGTACTCAACCAAGTCATTCTGAGAATAGTGTATGCGGC
GACCGAGTTGCTCTTGCCCGGCGTCAATACGGGATAATACCGCGCCACATAGCAGAACTTTAAAAGTGCT
CATCATTGGAAAACGTTCTTCGGGGCGAAAACTCTCAAGGATCTTACCGCTGTTGAGATCCAGTTCGATG
TAACCCACTCGTGCACCCAACTGATCTTCAGCATCTTTTACTTTCACCAGCGTTTCTGGGTGAGCAAAAA
CAGGAAGGCAAAATGCCGCAAAAAAGGGAATAAGGGCGACACGGAAATGTTGAATACTCATACTCTTCCT
TTTTCAATATTATTGAAGCATTTATCAGGGTTATTGTCTCATGAGCGGATACATATTTGAATGTATTTAG
AAAAATAAACAAATAGGGGTTCCGCGCACATTTCCCCGAAAAGTGCCACCTGACGTCGACGGATCGGGAG
ATCTCCCGATCCCCTATGGTGCACTCTCAGTACAATCTGCTCTGATGCCGCATAGTTAAGCCAGTATCTG
CTCCCTGCTTGTGTGTTGGAGGTCGCTGAGTAGTGCGCGAGCAAAATTTAAGCTACAACAAGGCAAGGCT
TGACCGACAATTGCATGAAGAATCTGCTTAGGGTTAGGCGTTTTGCGCTGCTTCGCGATGTACGGGCCAG
ATATACGCGTT
Features (pLannotate 1.2.2; 27 found; start..end, strand, type, name):
      1..380     +  enhancer       CMV enhancer: human cytomegalovirus immediate early enhancer
    381..584     +  promoter       CMV promoter: human cytomegalovirus (CMV) immediate early promoter
    586..605     +  promoter       PLtetO-1 promoter (fragment): modified phage lambda PL promoter with tet operator sites (Lutz and Bujard, 1997)
    607..626     +  promoter       PLtetO-1 promoter (fragment): modified phage lambda PL promoter with tet operator sites (Lutz and Bujard, 1997)
    634..667     +  promoter       TRE3GV promoter (fragment): 3rd-generation Tet-responsive promoter that can be activated by binding of Tet-On® 3G, optimized for retroviral and lentiviral vectors
    827..1339    +  CDS            BioID2 (fragment): promiscuous R40G mutant of a biotin protein ligase from Aquifex aeolicus (Kim et al., 2016)
   1343..1368    +  CDS            3xHA (fragment): three tandem HA epitope tags
   1400..1419    +  CDS            Strep-Tag II (fragment): peptide that binds Strep-Tactin®, an engineered form of streptavidin
   1460..1482    +  CDS            Strep-Tag II (fragment): peptide that binds Strep-Tactin®, an engineered form of streptavidin
   1496..1520    +  protein_bind   attB1: mutant version of attB; recombination site for the Gateway® BP reaction BP Clonase™
   1526..2908    +  CDS            Cdk8: CDK8_MOUSE - Experimental evidence at protein level: Swiss-Prot protein existence level 1. Component of the Mediator complex, a coactivator involved in regulated gene transcription of nearly all RNA polymerase II-dependent genes. Mediator functions as a bridge to convey information from gene- specific regulatory proteins to the basal RNA polymerase II transcription machinery. Mediator is recruited to promoters by direct interactions with regulatory proteins and serves as a scaffold for the assembly of a functional pre-initiation complex with RNA polymerase II and the general transcription fact
   2915..2939    -  protein_bind   attB2: mutant version of attB; recombination site for the Gateway® BP reaction BP Clonase™
   2983..3207    +  polyA_signal   bGH poly(A) signal: bovine growth hormone polyadenylation signal
   3211..3232    +  promoter       SV40 promoter (fragment): SV40 enhancer and early promoter
   3253..3486    +  rep_origin     f1 ori (fragment) (sequence partly withheld): f1 bacteriophage origin of replication; arrow indicates direction of (+) strand synthesis
   3491..3538    +  protein_bind   FRT: FLP-mediated recombination occurs in the 8-bp core sequence TCTAGAAA (Turan and Bode, 2011). FLP recombinase from the Saccharomyces cerevisiae 2μ plasmid
   3546..4568    +  CDS            HygR: aminoglycoside phosphotransferase from E. coli; aph(4)-Ia; confers resistance to hygromycin
   4578..4703    +  CDS            ble (fragment): BLE_KLEPN - Experimental evidence at protein level: Swiss-Prot protein existence level 1. Binding protein with a strong affinity to the bleomycin family of antibiotics. Binds to CL990; an antimitotic-antibiotic compound. From Klebsiella pneumoniae.
   4698..4819    +  polyA_signal   SV40 poly(A) signal: SV40 polyadenylation signal
   4892..4908    -  protein_bind   lac operator: The lac repressor binds to the lac operator to inhibit transcription in E. coli. This inhibition can be relieved by adding lactose or isopropyl-β-D-thiogalactopyranoside (IPTG). lac repressor encoded by lacI
   4916..4946    -  promoter       lac promoter: promoter for the E. coli lac operon
   4961..4982    -  protein_bind   CAP binding site: CAP binding activates transcription in the presence of cAMP. E. coli catabolite activator protein
   4995..5087    -  CDS            lacI (fragment): lac repressor; lacI; The lac repressor binds to the lac operator to inhibit transcription in E. coli. This inhibition can be relieved by adding lactose or isopropyl-β-D-thiogalactopyranoside (IPTG).
   5270..5858    -  rep_origin     ori: high-copy-number ColE1/pMB1/pBR322/pUC origin of replication
   6029..6889    -  CDS            AmpR: β-lactamase; bla; confers resistance to ampicillin, carbenicillin, and related antibiotics
   6890..6994    -  promoter       AmpR promoter: bla
   7053..7105    -  misc_feature   bom (fragment): basis of mobility region from pBR322
