[The description below was written by a language model from this plasmid's Addgene catalogue record and pLannotate feature annotations shown in this document.]
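Description:
MAC3-CDK8 is a mammalian expression plasmid of about 7.3 kb that produces human CDK8, the cyclin-dependent kinase subunit of the Mediator complex, fused to the MAC3 affinity and proximity-labelling tag. It was made by Gateway recombination of the roughly 1.4 kb CDK8 open reading frame into a MAC3-tag destination vector, and attB1 and attB2 sites flank the insert. The plasmid is maintained in E. coli at high copy through a ColE1/pUC-type origin with ampicillin selection. The backbone is catalogued as MAC3-tag-C, but both the catalogue field and the feature table place the tag on the N-terminal side of CDK8. The automated annotation matched the insert to the mouse Cdk8 protein entry, whereas the record lists the species as human.

Transcription is driven by the CMV enhancer and promoter. Short tet operator matches lie immediately downstream, which suggests a tetracycline-regulatable CMV/TetO arrangement, though the record does not say this explicitly. The tag region upstream of attB1 shows partial matches to a BioID2-type promiscuous biotin ligase, an HA epitope and two Strep-tag II motifs, and the transcript ends at a bGH polyadenylation signal. An FRT site sits directly upstream of a hygromycin resistance gene that has no annotated promoter of its own. This is the layout used for FLP-mediated, single-copy integration into an FRT-bearing host cell line, where insertion activates hygromycin resistance.

With this tag combination, a single construct supports both Strep-based affinity purification of stable complexes and biotin-ligase proximity labelling of nearby proteins, and the HA epitope allows detection. The associated publication describes MAC-tag approaches for analysing protein interactions, here applied to CDK8.
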