Addgene plasmid #222609: MAC3-CDK8
Purpose: Expression of MAC3-tagged CDK8
Depositing lab: Markku Varjosalo. Depositing organization: University of Helsinki, Institute of Biotechnology. Publication: Analyzing Protein Interactions by MAC-Tag Approaches. Liu X, Salokas K, Keskitalo S, Martinez-Botia P, Varjosalo M. Methods Mol Biol. 2023;2690:281-297. doi: 10.1007/978-1-0716-3327-4_24. PubMed 37450155.
Backbone
  Vector backbone: MAC3-tag-C (Addgene #185481)
  Vector type: Mammalian Expression, Bacterial Expression
Growth in bacteria
  Bacterial resistance: Ampicillin, 100 μg/mL
  Growth temperature: 37°C
  Growth strain: DH5alpha
  Copy number: High Copy
Gene/Insert
  Gene/Insert name: CDK8
  Species: H. sapiens (human)
  Insert size (bp): 1392
  Entrez Gene: CDK8 (a.k.a. IDDHBA, K35)
  Promoter: CMV
  Tag / fusion protein: MAC3 (N terminal on insert)
  Cloning method: Gateway Cloning
Terms and licenses: Academic/Nonprofit Terms; Industry Terms
How to cite: MAC3-CDK8 was a gift from Markku Varjosalo (Addgene plasmid # 222609 ; http://n2t.net/addgene:222609 ; RRID:Addgene_222609)
